>Addgene plasmid #80123 | pCMV-EPN-18 (1wa3) | addgene partial sequence | sequence record 162079 | CMV-F 5'-CGCAAATGGGCGGTAGGCGTG-3'
AGCTCTCTGGCTAACTAGAGAACCCACTGCTTACTGGCTTATCGAAATTAATACGACTCACTATAGGGAG
ACCCAAGCTGGCTAGCGTTTAAACGGGCCCTCTAGAATTATCGATCCGGAGGTACCATGCACGGTCTGCA
GGACGACCCGGACCTGCAAGCACTGCTCAAGGGCAGCCAGCTGCTGAAAGTTAAATCTTCTTCTTGGCGT
CGTGAACGTTTCTACAAACTCCAGGAGGACTGCAAAACCATCTGGCAGGAATCCCGTAAAGTTATGCGTT
CTCCGGAATCTCAGCTGTTCTCTATCGAAGACATCCAGGAAGTTCGTATGGGTCACCGTACCGAAGGTCT
GGAAAAATTCGCGCGTGACATCCCGGAAGACCGTTGCTTCTCCATCGTTTTCAAAGACCAGCGTAACACC
CTGGACCTGATCGCGCCGTCTCCGGCGGACGCGCAGCACTGGGTTCAGGGTCTGCGTAAAATCATCCACC
ACTCTGGTTCTATGGACCAACGTCAGAAAGGTAGCGGTAGCAAGATCGAAGAGCTGTTCAAGAAACACAA
GATCGTTGCCGTGCTGCGTGCCAATAGTGTGGAAGAAGCGAAAGAAAAAGCGCTGGCGGTTTTCGAAGGC
GGCGTTCATCTGATTGAAATTACCTTTACCGTGCCGGATGCGGATACCGTGATTAAGGAACTGAGCTTTC
TGAAGGAAAAAGGCGCGATTATTGGTGCGGGCACCGTGACCAGCGTGGAGCAGTGCCGTAAAGCGGTGGA
AAGTGGCGCCGAATTCATTGTGAGTCCGCACCTGGACGAGGAAATTAGCCAATTTTGCAAGGAGAAGGGT
GTGTTCTATATGCCAGGCGTTATGACCCCGACCGAACTGGTGAAAGCCATGAAACTGGGCCATACCATCT
TAAAACTGTTTCCGGGTGAGGTGGTGGGTCCGCAGTTTGTTAAAGCGATGAAAGGTCCGTTTCCGAATGT
GAAATTTGTGCCAACCGGCGGTGTTAATCTGGACAATGTGTG
