>Addgene plasmid #80123 | pCMV-EPN-18 (1wa3) | addgene partial sequence | sequence record 162081 | Bglob-pA-R 5'-ttttggcagagggaaaaaga-3'
AGACGGGTCGTTACCGAACAGAGAACGCAGAGAGGTCAGCGGGTACAGTTCTTTGTCGATCGGCTCCTGT
TTTTGCGGTGGCGTGGTGGTTTCAACACCAGAACGGAAAGATTCTTCCGGCGGTGCGGTCGGTTCCGGAC
GAGACTGCAGATCTTCTTCGCTAATCAGTTTCTGTTCGGTGCAGCCACGAATCTTCTCAACGAACGCCTT
GGCCTTTTCACGCACTTCATCCGGGGTGCCTTTCACTAACGCGCTGCCCACGCCCACGGCCAGCACGCCC
GCTTTGAACCATTCGCACACATTGTCCAGATTAACACCGCCGGTTGGCACAAATTTCACATTCGGAAACG
GACCTTTCATCGCTTTAACAAACTGCGGACCCACCACCTCACCCGGAAACAGTTTTAAGATGGTATGGCC
CAGTTTCATGGCTTTCACCAGTTCGGTCGGGGTCATAACGCCTGGCATATAGAACACACCCTTCTCCTTG
CAAAATTGGCTAATTTCCTCGTCCAGGTGCGGACTCACAATGAATTCGGCGCCACTTTCCACCGCTTTAC
GGCACTGCTCCACGCTGGTCACGGTGCCCGCACCAATAATCGCGCCTTTTTCCTTCAGAAAGCTCAGTTC
CTTAATCACGGTATCCGCATCCGGCACGGTAAAGGTAATTTCAATCAGATGAACGCCGCCTTCGAAAACC
GCCAGCGCTTTTTCTTTCGCTTCTTCCACACTATTGGCACGCAGCACGGCAACGATCTTGTGTTTCTTGA
ACAGCTCTTCGATCTTGCTACCGCTACCTTTCTGACGTTGGTCCATAGAACCAGAGTGGTGGATGATTTT
ACGCAGACCCTGAACCCAGTGCTGCGCGTCCGCCGGA
