>Addgene plasmid #80123 | pCMV-EPN-18 (1wa3) | addgene partial sequence | sequence record 162599 | EPN-18 (1wa3)
CTAGAATTATCGATCCGGAGGTACCATGCACGGTCTGCAGGACGACCCGGACCTGCAAGCACTGCTCAAG
GGCAGCCAGCTGCTGAAAGTTAAATCTTCTTCTTGGCGTCGTGAACGTTTCTACAAACTCCAGGAGGACT
GCAAAACCATCTGGCAGGAATCCCGTAAAGTTATGCGTTCTCCGGAATCTCAGCTGTTCTCTATCGAAGA
CATCCAGGAAGTTCGTATGGGTCACCGTACCGAAGGTCTGGAAAAATTCGCGCGTGACATCCCGGAAGAC
CGTTGCTTCTCCATCGTTTTCAAAGACCAGCGTAACACCCTGGACCTGATCGCGCCGTCTCCGGCGGACG
CGCAGCACTGGGTTCAGGGTCTGCGTAAAATCATCCACCACTCTGGTTCTATGGACCAACGTCAGAAAGG
TAGCGGTAGCAAGATCGAAGAGCTGTTCAAGAAACACAAGATCGTTGCCGTGCTGCGTGCCAATAGTGTG
GAAGAAGCGAAAGAAAAAGCGCTGGCGGTTTTCGAAGGCGGCGTTCATCTGATTGAAATTACCTTTACCG
TGCCGGATGCGGATACCGTGATTAAGGAACTGAGCTTTCTGAAGGAAAAAGGCGCGATTATTGGTGCGGG
CACCGTGACCAGCGTGGAGCAGTGCCGTAAAGCGGTGGAAAGTGGCGCCGAATTCATTGTGAGTCCGCAC
CTGGACGAGGAAATTAGCCAATTTTGCAAGGAGAAGGGTGTGTTCTATATGCCAGGCGTTATGACCCCGA
CCGAACTGGTGAAAGCCATGAAACTGGGCCATACCATCTTAAAACTGTTTCCGGGTGAGGTGGTGGGTCC
GCAGTTTGTTAAAGCGATGAAAGGTCCGTTTCCGAATGTGAAATTTGTGCCAACCGGCGGTGTTAATCTG
GACAATGTGTGCGAATGGTTCAAAGCGGGCGTGCTGGCCGTGGGCGTGGGCAGCGCGTTAGTGAAAGGCA
CCCCGGATGAAGTGCGTGAAAAGGCCAAGGCGTTCGTTGAGAAGATTCGTGGCTGCACCGAACAGAAGCT
GATCTCCGAAGAAGACCTGCAGTCTCGTCCGGAACCGACCGCACCGCCGGAAGAATCTTTCCGTTCTGGT
GTTGAAACCACCACGCCACCGCAAAAACAGGAGCCGATCGACAAAGAACTGTACCCGCTGACCTCTCTGC
GTTCTCTGTTCGGTAACGACCCGTCTTCTCAGTGACTCGAGAAGCTTGCTAGCAGATCTT
