[The description below was written by a language model from this plasmid's Addgene catalogue record.]
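Description:
pCMV-EPN-18 (1wa3) is a mammalian expression plasmid built on a pCMV backbone (about 5.4 kb without insert), with the coding insert placed between the KpnI and XhoI sites. It is propagated as a high-copy plasmid in E. coli under ampicillin selection, and it carries a neomycin resistance marker that allows G418 selection of transfected mammalian cells. The record also lists bacterial expression as a vector type. No feature table is provided, so the origin of replication, polyadenylation signal and exact promoter are not documented. The backbone name implies that a CMV promoter drives the insert.

The insert, EPN-18 (1wa3), is a designed fusion protein whose modular layout is given as PH-4GS-I3-01-myc-Late1. Read from the N terminus, this indicates a PH module (presumably a pleckstrin homology domain, which typically mediates membrane binding), a 4GS glycine-serine flexible linker, the I3-01 module, a myc epitope tag for detection, and a "Late1" element. The last is presumably a viral late-domain-type motif, of the kind that recruits the cellular ESCRT machinery for membrane budding. The "(1wa3)" label appears to name a variant of the I3-01 module, but the record does not explain it.

The associated publication concerns designed proteins that induce formation of extracellular vesicles containing nanocages. The combination of membrane binding, self-assembly and budding functions in one polypeptide fits that theme. The construct is therefore presumably used for expression in mammalian cells to test how this particular combination of modules affects the release of such vesicles.
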