Addgene plasmid #80123: pCMV-EPN-18 (1wa3)
Purpose: PH-4GS-I3-01-myc-Late1 (1wa3)
Depositing lab: Neil King. Depositing organization: University of Washington. Publication: Designed proteins induce the formation of nanocage-containing extracellular vesicles. Votteler J, Ogohara C, Yi S, Hsia Y, Nattermann U, Belnap DM, King NP, Sundquist WI. Nature. 2016 Dec 8;540(7632):292-295. doi: 10.1038/nature20607. Epub 2016 Nov 30. PubMed 27919066.
Backbone
  Vector backbone: pCMV
  Backbone size w/o insert (bp): 5443
  Modifications to backbone: Inserts were cloned into the Kpn1 and Xho1 sites
  Vector type: Mammalian Expression, Bacterial Expression
  Selectable markers: Neomycin (select with G418)
Growth in bacteria
  Bacterial resistance: Ampicillin, 100 μg/mL
  Growth temperature: 37°C
  Growth strain: DH5alpha
  Copy number: High Copy
Gene/Insert
  Gene/Insert name: EPN-18 (1wa3)
Terms and licenses: Academic/Nonprofit Terms; Industry Terms: Not Available to Industry
How to cite: pCMV-EPN-18 (1wa3) was a gift from Neil King (Addgene plasmid # 80123 ; http://n2t.net/addgene:80123 ; RRID:Addgene_80123)
